Addgene plasmid #146816: pMT-NTAP-DmHPat-dsRNAres_L
Purpose: Insect Expression of DmHPat-dsRNAres
Depositing lab: Elisa Izaurralde. Depositing organization: Max Planck Institute for Developmental Biology.
Backbone
  Vector backbone: pMK33-NTAP
  Vector type: Insect Expression
Growth in bacteria
  Bacterial resistance: Ampicillin, 100 μg/mL
  Growth temperature: 37°C
  Growth strain: DH5alpha
  Copy number: Low Copy
Gene/Insert
  Gene/Insert name: DmHPat-dsRNAres
  Species: D. melanogaster (fly)
  Entrez Gene: Patr-1 (a.k.a. anon-WO0118547.282, BcDNA:LD27979, CG5208, Dmel\CG5208, HPat, LD27979)
  Cloning method: Unknown
Terms and licenses: Academic/Nonprofit Terms; Industry Terms: Not Available to Industry
Depositor comments: pMK33-NTAP and pMK33-CTAP vectors are designed for making proteinfusions tagged with the TAP tag and for generating stableDrosophila cell lines under Hygromycin selection. TAP fusions areinducible with copper sulfate. The parental vector, pMK33 (pMt/Hy),was created by Michael Koelle. Plasmids from this collection were made available to the research community and donated after the lab closed. Please note that the sequence provided by the depositing laboratory may be theoretical/predicted or based on Sanger sequencing results. There may be discrepancies between sequencing results obtained by Addgene and the depositor sequence. If an Addgene verified sequence is not available, please contact before placing your order to request that our lab fully sequence the plasmid.
How to cite: pMT-NTAP-DmHPat-dsRNAres_L was a gift from Elisa Izaurralde (Addgene plasmid # 146816 ; http://n2t.net/addgene:146816 ; RRID:Addgene_146816)
