[The description below was written by a language model from this plasmid's Addgene catalogue record and pLannotate feature annotations shown in this document.]
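Description:
pMT-NTAP-DmHPat-dsRNAres_L is an insect expression plasmid of about 11.7 kb, built on the pMK33-NTAP backbone, itself derived from pMK33 (pMt/Hy). It is designed for copper-inducible expression of TAP-tagged proteins in Drosophila cultured cells. In bacteria it is maintained through a ColE1/pBR322-type origin and selected with ampicillin via the bla gene and its promoter. The catalogue lists it as low copy, and a residual tetracycline-resistance fragment points to pBR322 ancestry. For selection in fly cells, a copia promoter drives a hygromycin phosphotransferase gene. This is followed by SV40 small t intron and large T fragments and the SV40 polyadenylation signal, allowing stable lines to be established under hygromycin.

The expression cassette begins with the Drosophila metallothionein (MT) promoter, which is induced by copper sulfate. Downstream lies the N-terminal TAP tag, annotated as two IgG-binding protein A units followed by a calmodulin-binding peptide. This arrangement supports two-step tandem affinity purification on IgG and then calmodulin resins. The insert is D. melanogaster HPat (Patr-1, CG5208). It is not annotated in the feature table but presumably occupies the unannotated region after the tag. A short actin-like match further downstream probably reflects actin-derived 3' sequence, though the record does not say so.

The "dsRNAres" designation indicates a version made resistant to dsRNA. The record does not describe the changes involved or which dsRNA is meant. Such constructs are typically used to re-express a protein in cells depleted of the endogenous copy by RNAi, for complementation assays or for purifying associated complexes. The deposited sequence may be theoretical rather than fully verified.
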