Features (pLannotate 1.2.2; 18 found; start..end, strand, type, name):
      9..310     +  CDS            TcR (fragment): tetracycline efflux protein; tet; confers resistance to tetracycline
    552..680     -  CDS            YPB1_ECOLX (fragment): Protein predicted: Swiss-Prot protein existence level 4. From Escherichia coli.
    865..1453    -  rep_origin     ori: high-copy-number ColE1/pMB1/pBR322/pUC origin of replication
   1624..2484    -  CDS            AmpR: β-lactamase; bla; confers resistance to ampicillin, carbenicillin, and related antibiotics
   2485..2589    -  promoter       AmpR promoter: bla
   4071..4350    +  promoter       copia promoter: strong promoter from the Drosophila transposable element copia (Sinclair et al., 1986)
   4396..5421    +  CDS            HygR: aminoglycoside phosphotransferase from E. coli; aph(4)-Ia; confers resistance to hygromycin
   5439..5711    +  CDS            yokD (fragment): YOKD_BACSU - Experimental evidence at protein level: Swiss-Prot protein existence level 1. May contribute to antibiotic resistance. From Bacillus subtilis (strain 168).
   5708..5782    +  CDS            small t antigen (fragment): SV40 (simian virus 40) small t antigen
   5784..5849    +  intron         small t intron: SV40 (simian virus 40) small t antigen intron
   5979..5999    +  CDS            SV40 NLS: nuclear localization signal of SV40 (simian virus 40) large T antigen
   6318..6401    +  CDS            large T antigen (fragment): large T antigen from SV40 (simian virus 40)
   6424..6558    +  polyA_signal   SV40 poly(A) signal: SV40 polyadenylation signal
   6559..6985    +  promoter       MT promoter: Drosophila metallothionein promoter
   7036..7209    +  CDS            ProtA: IgG-binding unit of Staphylococcus aureus protein A
   7213..7383    +  CDS            ProtA: IgG-binding unit of Staphylococcus aureus protein A
   7454..7524    +  CDS            CBP (fragment): calmodulin-binding peptide derived from skeletal muscle myosin light chain kinase; binds calmodulin with nanomolar affinity in the presence of calcium
  10515..10610   +  CDS            ACT_DICVI: Experimental evidence at transcript level: Swiss-Prot protein existence level 2. Actins are highly conserved proteins that are involved in various types of cell motility and are ubiquitously expressed in all eukaryotic cells. From Dictyocaulus viviparus (Bovine lungworm).
>Addgene plasmid #146816 | pMT-NTAP-DmHPat-dsRNAres_L | depositor full sequence | sequence record 289263 | Full Sequence
GCGGCCGCCGACGCGAGGCTGGATGGCCTTCCCCATTATGATTCTTCTCGCTTCCGGCGGCATCGGGATG
CCCGCGTTGCAGGCCATGCTGTCCAGGCAGGTAGATGACGACCATCAGGGACAGCTTCAAGGATCGCTCG
CGGCTCTTACCAGCCTAACTTCGATCATTGGACCGCTGATCGTCACGGCGATTTATGCCGCCTCGGCGAG
CACATGGAACGGGTTGGCATGGATTGTAGGCGCCGCCCTATACCTTGTCTGCCTCCCCGCGTTGCGTCGC
GGTGCATGGAGCCGGGCCACCTCGACCTGAATGGAAGCCGGCGGCACCTCGCTAACGGATTCACCACTCC
AAGAATTGGAGCCAATCAATTCTTGCGGAGAACTGTGAATGCGCAAACCAACCCTTGGCAGAACATATCC
ATCGCGTCCGCCATCTCCAGCAGCCGCACGCGGCGCATCTCGGGCAGCGTTGGGTCCTGGCCACGGGTGC
GCATGATCGTGCTCCTGTCGTTGAGGACCCGGCTAGGCTGGCGGGGTTGCCTTACTGGTTAGCAGAATGA
ATCACCGATACGCGAGCGAACGTGAAGCGACTGCTGCTGCAAAACGTCTGCGACCTGAGCAACAACATGA
ATGGTCTTCGGTTTCCGTGTTTCGTAAAGTCTGGAAACGCGGAAGTCAGCGCTCTTCCGCTTCCTCGCTC
ACTGACTCGCTGCGCTCGGTCGTTCGGCTGCGGCGAGCGGTATCAGCTCACTCAAAGGCGGTAATACGGT
TATCCACAGAATCAGGGGATAACGCAGGAAAGAACATGTGAGCAAAAGGCCAGCAAAAGGCCAGGAACCG
TAAAAAGGCCGCGTTGCTGGCGTTTTTCCATAGGCTCCGCCCCCCTGACGAGCATCACAAAAATCGACGC
TCAAGTCAGAGGTGGCGAAACCCGACAGGACTATAAAGATACCAGGCGTTTCCCCCTGGAAGCTCCCTCG
TGCGCTCTCCTGTTCCGACCCTGCCGCTTACCGGATACCTGTCCGCCTTTCTCCCTTCGGGAAGCGTGGC
GCTTTCTCATAGCTCACGCTGTAGGTATCTCAGTTCGGTGTAGGTCGTTCGCTCCAAGCTGGGCTGTGTG
CACGAACCCCCCGTTCAGCCCGACCGCTGCGCCTTATCCGGTAACTATCGTCTTGAGTCCAACCCGGTAA
GACACGACTTATCGCCACTGGCAGCAGCCACTGGTAACAGGATTAGCAGAGCGAGGTATGTAGGCGGTGC
TACAGAGTTCTTGAAGTGGTGGCCTAACTACGGCTACACTAGAAGGACAGTATTTGGTATCTGCGCTCTG
CTGAAGCCAGTTACCTTCGGAAAAAGAGTTGGTAGCTCTTGATCCGGCAAACAAACCACCGCTGGTAGCG
GTGGTTTTTTTGTTTGCAAGCAGCAGATTACGCGCAGAAAAAAAGGATCTCAAGAAGATCCTTTGATCTT
TTCTACGGGGTCTGACGCTCAGTGGAACGAAAACTCACGTTAAGGGATTTTGGTCATGAGATTATCAAAA
AGGATCTTCACCTAGATCCTTTTAAATTAAAAATGAAGTTTTAAATCAATCTAAAGTATATATGAGTAAA
CTTGGTCTGACAGTTACCAATGCTTAATCAGTGAGGCACCTATCTCAGCGATCTGTCTATTTCGTTCATC
CATAGTTGCCTGACTCCCCGTCGTGTAGATAACTACGATACGGGAGGGCTTACCATCTGGCCCCAGTGCT
GCAATGATACCGCGAGACCCACGCTCACCGGCTCCAGATTTATCAGCAATAAACCAGCCAGCCGGAAGGG
CCGAGCGCAGAAGTGGTCCTGCAACTTTATCCGCCTCCATCCAGTCTATTAATTGTTGCCGGGAAGCTAG
AGTAAGTAGTTCGCCAGTTAATAGTTTGCGCAACGTTGTTGCCATTGCTGCAGGCATCGTGGTGTCACGC
TCGTCGTTTGGTATGGCTTCATTCAGCTCCGGTTCCCAACGATCAAGGCGAGTTACATGATCCCCCATGT
TGTGCAAAAAAGCGGTTAGCTCCTTCGGTCCTCCGATCGTTGTCAGAAGTAAGTTGGCCGCAGTGTTATC
ACTCATGGTTATGGCAGCACTGCATAATTCTCTTACTGTCATGCCATCCGTAAGATGCTTTTCTGTGACT
GGTGAGTACTCAACCAAGTCATTCTGAGAATAGTGTATGCGGCGACCGAGTTGCTCTTGCCCGGCGTCAA
CACGGGATAATACCGCGCCACATAGCAGAACTTTAAAAGTGCTCATCATTGGAAAACGTTCTTCGGGGCG
AAAACTCTCAAGGATCTTACCGCTGTTGAGATCCAGTTCGATGTAACCCACTCGTGCACCCAACTGATCT
TCAGCATCTTTTACTTTCACCAGCGTTTCTGGGTGAGCAAAAACAGGAAGGCAAAATGCCGCAAAAAAGG
GAATAAGGGCGACACGGAAATGTTGAATACTCATACTCTTCCTTTTTCAATATTATTGAAGCATTTATCA
GGGTTATTGTCTCATGAGCGGATACATATTTGAATGTATTTAGAAAAATAAACAAATAGGGGTTCCGCGC
ACATTTCCCCGAAAAGTGCCACCTGACGTCTAAGAAACCATTATTATCATGACATTAACCTATAAAAATA
GGCGTATCACGAGGCCCTTTCGTCTTCAAGAATTCACATTTGTACGAATTTTTTTTTTATCAAAAGTTCG
AGTTTTTCACCAATTTCCTCATCAACCGAGCAAGGCAAACGGCTTTGAATAATATGGTGTTATATATACA
TATATCAAATCGCTGCTGACTGCGTGATTGATGGCCCCAAGATTACATATTATCGAATCAGGATTCAGAA
GGAGATCAATGTCAAATGCGGACAGGAACATGAAAGACGCCTGTTATGCGCAATTAAAAATTTGGGTTTA
ATTGCTGTGGAAACTGTTGTTGGCGGCATCTTAAGTTCCTGTTTAACAACATCAACTACTTATGTACGTA
GAAGCGTTTAAGCCATTTGCATACAGATGAGAACTGGCTTTTGTGCTAATCAGTCAAGATGACTCCGATG
ATGATGACTCATTACCTGACCAGTTTTCGCTGCTTTCTTTTCAACAACTACTTGTATATGTATTGTATCC
AATAGCAATACATTGAATTTCCATGGTCTAGTCACGTATTATCATTTAATTGACACCAAGTCGTGTTATT
GTTGAGCTATCGAGTTCAGCTCAAACATTTCTTATTCCCATGAATAAGCCGGCAAAAATATGCAATCTAT
GAAAGTTAATATAAGCAAACCTTACTTTGACTCAATACCAATGCACTTTGTGTCGATAGGTTCACGCAAT
TGAGGCGATTATTCCGATAACCCAAGCGATTGACTGTTCCCGTTTCGATTCCAATTGAAATTTGGAAATG
TACAATAGTTTTGCTATATGCTGTCAAGTACGCTCTTATCTTCTCTGGGTTTTCTTCAGAGTTTCGAAAC
GCTTCTTCTTTTTTTTGTTTTTTTTTTTTTGGAATCTCGTATTTTGGAAGGGGCTCCCCTCTGGAATTTG
TTACACTGTCGTTATCATTGCGAACAAGCGGCCCGAAGCTATCAGCGACTTTAACATTTACAATGCACTT
TTTTACGACCAATTAAATGTACATTTTCCTTTCTTCGCCCGTTGATAAGCGAACGCGATGTGGCGCAGGC
AATGTGTTGCTCTTGCGACACAAACGCAATCAAAATGGATTCAATTTCGCTTTTTCCCAGTGAAACGAAG
AACGAACCGACCATCATGATATGCTCCTCTGCATGTTGCGTATTGAATCAATGACAATTTCAATTAAGCC
GCCCGTTCGTCATGCGTTTTCGTGCGCTTCGAAATGCTGATAACGCTGCTGTCCTCCAACTGCTTTGCAT
GTGGACACAATTCCATTTATTTAATTCTTTTATTTGGATCGGTTAAATTAAAAAGCGCCTTGTTACGCAT
TTAACGTTGTTTCCGGTGCGTGGTGGTTTCATGCTTCTGGGAACGGCAAATGGGTTTAGGATTGGGAACC
CCTCATCATCTGTTGGAATATACTATTCAACCTACAAAAGTAACGTTAAACAACACTACTTTATATTTGA
TATGAATGGCCACACCTTTTATGCCATAAAACATATTGTAAGAGAATACCACTCTTTTTATTCCTTCTTT
CCTTCTTGTACGTTTTTTGCTGTAAGTAGGTCGTGGTGCTGGTGTTGCAGTTGAAATAACTTAAAATATA
AATCATAAAACTCAAACATAAACTTGACTATTTATTTATTTATTAAGAAAGGAAATATAAATTATAAATT
ACAACAGGTTATGGACCTGCAGCCAAGCTTGGCGCTCGTCCGGGGGCAATGAGATATGAAAAAGCCTGAA
CTCACCGCGACGTCTGTCGAGAAGTTTCTGATCGAAAAGTTCGACAGCGTCTCCGACCTGATGCAGCTCT
CGGAGGGCGAAGAATCTCGTGCTTTCAGCTTCGATGTAGGAGGGCGTGGATATGTCCTGCGGGTAAATAG
CTGCGCCGATGGTTTCTACAAAGATCGTTATGTTTATCGGCACTTTGCATCGGCCGCGCTCCCGATTCCG
GAAGTGCTTGACATTGGGGAATTCAGCGAGAGCCTGACCTATTGCATCTCCCGCCGTGCACAGGGTGTCA
CGTTGCAAGACCTGCCTGAAACCGAACTGCCCGCTGTTCTGCAGCCGGTCGCGGAGGCCATGGATGCGAT
CGCTGCGGCCGATCTTAGCCAGACGAGCGGGTTCGGCCCATTCGGACCGCAAGGAATCGGTCAATACACT
ACATGGCGTGATTTCATATGCGCGATTGCTGATCCCCATGTGTATCACTGGCAAACTGTGATGGACGACA
CCGTCAGTGCGTCCGTCGCGCAGGCTCTCGATGAGCTGATGCTTTGGGCCGAGGACTGCCCCGAAGTCCG
GCACCTCGTGCACGCGGATTTCGGCTCCAACAATGTCCTGACGGACAATGGCCGCATAACAGCGGTCATT
GACTGGAGCGAGGCGATGTTCGGGGATTCCCAATACGAGGTCGCCAACATCTTCTTCTGGAGGCCGTGGT
TGGCTTGTATGGAGCAGCAGACGCGCTACTTCGAGCGGAGGCATCCGGAGCTTGCAGGATCGCCGCGGCT
CCGGGCGTATATGCTCCGCATTGGTCTTGACCAACTCTATCAGAGCTTGGTTGACGGCAATTTCGATGAT
GCAGCTTGGGCGCAGGGTCGATGCGACGCAATCGTCCGATCCGGAGCCGGGACTGTCGGGCGTACACAAA
TCGCCCGCAGAAGCGCGGCCGTCTGGACCGATGGCTGTGTAGAAGTACTCGCCGATAGTGGAAACCGACG
CCCCAGCACTCGTCCGAGGGCAAAGGAATAGAGTAGATGCCGACCGAACAAGAGCTGATTTCGAGAACGC
CTCAGCCAGCAACTCGCGCGAGCCTAGCAAGGCAAATGCGAGAGAACGGCCTTACGCTTGGTGGCACAGT
TCTCGTCCACAGTTCGCTAAGCTCGCTCGGCTGGGTCGCGGGAGGGCCGGTCGCAGTGATTCAGGCCCTT
CTGGATTGTGTTGGTCCCCAGGGCACGATTGTCATGCCCACGCACTCGGGTGATCTGACTGATCCCGCAG
ATTGGAGATCGCCGCCCGTGCCTGCCGATTGGGTGCAGATCTTTGTGAAGGAACCTTACTTCTGTGGTGT
GACATAATTGGACAAACTACCTACAGAGATTTAAAGCTCTAAGGTAAATATAAAATTTTTAAGTGTATAA
TGTGTTAAACTACTGATTCTAATTGTTTGTGTATTTTAGATTCCAACCTATGGAACTGATGAATGGGAGC
AGTGGTGGAATGCCTTTAATGAGGAAAACCTGTTTTGCTCAGAAGAAATGCCATCTAGTGATGATGAGGC
TACTGCTGACTCTCAACATTCTACTCCTCCAAAAAAGAAGAGAAAGGTAGAAGACCCCAAGGACTTTCCT
TCAGAATTGCTAAGTTTTTTGAGTCATGCTGTGTTTAGTAATAGAACTCTTGCTTGCTTTGCTATTTACA
CCACAAAGGAAAAAGCTGCACTGCTATACAAGAAAATTATGGAAAAATATTCTGTAACCTTTATAAGTAG
GCATAACAGTTATAATCATAACATACTGTTTTTTCTTACTCCACACAGGCATAGAGTGTCTGCTATTAAT
AACTATGCTCAAAAATTGTGTACCTTTAGCTTTTTAATTTGTAAAGGGGTTAATAAGGAATATTTGATGT
ATAGTGCCTTGACTAGAGATCATAATCAGCCATACCACATTTGTAGAGGTTTTACTTGCTTTAAAAAACC
TCCCACACCTCCCCCTGAACCTGAAACATAAAATGAATGCAATTGTTGTTGTTAACTTGTTTATTGCAGC
TTATAATGGTTACAAATAAAGCAATAGCATCACAAATTTCACAAATAAAGCATTTTTTTCACTGCATTCT
AGTTGTGGTTTGTCCAAACTCATCAATGTATCTTATCATGTCTGGATCAATTCGTTGCAGGACAGGATGT
GGTGCCCGATGTGACTAGCTCTTTGCTGCAGGCCGTCCTATCCTCTGGTTCCGATAAGAGACCCAGAACT
CCGGCCCCCCACCGCCCACCGCCACCCCCATACATATGTGGTACGCAAGTAAGAGTGCCTGCGCATGCCC
CATGTGCCCCACCAAGAGCTTTGCATCCCATACAAGTCCCCAAAGTGGAGAACCGAACCAATTCTTCGCG
GGCAGAACAAAAGCTTCTGCACACGTCTCCACTCGAATTTGGAGCCGGCCGGCGTGTGCAAAAGAGGTGA
ATCGAACGAAAGACCCGTGTGTAAAGCCGCGTTTCCAAAATGTATAAAACCGAGAGCATCTGGCCAATGT
GCATCAGTTGTGGTCAGCAGCAAAATCAAGTGAATCATCTCAGTGCAACTAAAGGGGGGATCTCGAGCAA
CCAAAATGGCAGGCCTTGCGCAACACGATGAAGCCGTGGACAACAAATTCAACAAAGAACAACAAAACGC
GTTCTATGAGATCTTACATTTACCTAACTTAAACGAAGAACAACGAAACGCCTTCATCCAAAGTTTAAAA
GATGACCCAAGCCAAAGCGCTAACCTTTTAGCAGAAGCTAAAAAGCTAAATGATGCTCAGGCGCCGAAAG
TAGACAACAAATTCAACAAAGAACAACAAAACGCGTTCTATGAGATCTTACATTTACCTAACTTAAACGA
AGAACAACGAAACGCCTTCATCCAAAGTTTAAAAGATGACCCAAGCCAAAGCGCTAACCTTTTAGCAGAA
GCTAAAAAGCTAAATGATGCTCAGGCGCCGAAAGTAGACGCGAATTGTGATATACCTACAACTGCTTCTG
AAAATTTATATTTTCAAGGTGAACTAAAGAGAAGATGGAAAAAGAATTTCATAGCCGTCTCAGCAGCCAA
CCGCTTTAAGAAAATCTCATCCTCCGGGGCACTTGATGACGATGACTCGTTTTTCGGCTTTGACACGAAT
CTACCGGACGAAGATGGTGGCGATGGACGCATCGTCGAGGCGGAATACGATGCCCTCAATGACGAAACCT
TTGGATCCGCTATAAATGGCGACTGGGAGGAAGCCCATGAGACGATGGTACGCCTGGGCGGGAATGGCGA
AAGGGTGCGGAAGCGACCCGCGGAATCTAGTGGAAATACGGATTTTGCCGATCAGGGAAATGGTGCCTTC
CTGCGACACGCTAATCCGCTATCATCGGCGCCCTCTTCAAGCGGCTCCACTCCGGCCCCTTTGAATGCCC
CCTTCCGACAGTCTCGTCACATAGGGGACTCGGACTTGGAGCTAAACATTTCCTCCATGAAGTTGGACGA
CATGGACCTGTCCTCTTTCACCACTGATAGCGAAGCCGGTGGGCTGAGCAACCGCATTAAGCTGGACTCC
GGGGTCTGGGGATCACAGCCGTTCCCCAACAACCAACATTTGTTCCGCGAGCCTATGCGCAGCGCCTTCA
AGCCACAGCAGCAGCAACATCAGCAGCACCAACCACAACAAATGAAGCCACCGCAGGAAGCGAATGCCAA
CTTTGCACTGAATCCACAGCCTTTTCCAAAAATTACAACTCTCGAGGATATAGAGCGCAATATGATCATT
CAGCAGGCCATTCCGAAACAACAGCAGCAGAGCCAGCAACAGGCGGAACGCAAAATGTTTGATGATTTTA
GTCTGGGTAACAGGCAGCAGGTGCCTACACCAACCATGTTGCAGCAACAGATGTTGCAGCAGCAGCATCA
TCAGAAACAACAGTCGCAGCAGCAGCCGCCACAACAAGCGCAGCACAAGGTACCCCCTGGCTTCTTGGGC
ACGCCGCACACCTCTCCACCGAGGCCAAATTTGGGTTTCCCCGGACCCGAGCTACTGCCCACGCCATCGT
CGCAGCAACAACTAAACGGTATTGGTGGCAACCGAGTGCCGCCCGGATTTATTTACCCGCAAGGTCTGCC
CGGGAATATTCCGCAATTGCCCCAGCATCCTCTAATGCAGCAGCACATGCCGCACAACTTTCCACTGCCC
GGCGGCAACCAGCGACCTCTACCCAATCCACAAGCTCTGCCCACGGCCCTGAACAATTTCGCGATGCATC
CAAGCTTCAATGCGATGCGCGCCGCTGGAATCCATCCAGGGGCTTTTATGCAACCTCCCCATCCGCACCA
GATGCTGCCACCGCGAATGCCGCCGCACCCGCTGCAAGCTGCCACAAGTCTATTAGGCCAGCAGCCACCG
AATTCCATGTATAACATGTTCAACATGCGACTAGTGCAAGAGATCCAGCAAAACCATCCGCTGCTTCAAC
AGGCTGCTGTTGTACGCCAAATGCAACAGAGCAGAGCAGGATCCGTGGCCAGCGATCGTCAGAGATCGCA
GGCGCAACAGCAGCAACAAGGACGACGTCCAGATGGTACAGGAAATTACCCGCTGGAAGAGTACGATGAA
TATGCCAACCTAATGAGCACGCGCGACAAGCACTGGCTAATCGGAATCCAGCTTTCGCAGCTGAATACGG
ACACGCCGTATATCGACGACTATTACTACACGGTGTTCAGGGAGCGCAAGGCCCAACAGAACGGGCAAAT
GCGCAACAGTCAGGCGCACAAGGACAACCAGTTGAATCATCCGCTTACTCAGCCACGCGGCCATGCGCAG
CTTATTCTCGTACAGTTGGGCAACAAGAATGGTACTCGCAATGGACACGGACGTGAGCGACGCAACTCGG
AGAACACCAACAGCACGTCAGGCAACACGAACAATGGATCAGGTGGTAACAACAACAACCTGACAGGCTA
TATATTCTCACCACTGAAGTTCGAGAACTCACTGGGAAAGCTACAGTACGGAAGTGTGACAGCTCCGCGA
AAAATTATCGATGCTGACATTATGAGTGGTGAATCAAATGCCGCTGCTGAAGCCAACGCAACTTCTTCAT
CAAAAAGCTCGACTCCGCTGCCCACCTCCGCGAGCCATGATGTAAATCCCAGTAGCATGCGGAAGTCGCG
ACACATTTTGCTTCTGATTGAAACACTGTATCGCTATCTGCTGAAGTTGGAGGATTTGGAAAGCCCAGAA
GTGATGGCCACCATTGAGCTGAAAAAGAAAAAGGAAGCCGAACGGATCGCAGCCCTTGAGCAGCTGGAAA
TGGCCAATAAAACGCCCGAAGAACGGGCAGCAGAGGCGGCTAACCCACAGACTATGAACCCACAGCTCAA
AAATAAATTTAATTACGAAGTTGAAACTAAGGCAGCACTTGTAAACAAGCTAAAAGCGGGACTTGCTTTT
GATAAAGTGATTGCTATGATGAACGTCAGAAAAGGTAAAATTCTGATCCGCCGTATTATGCCGTTCATAG
CCGACCAGTCGATACGATGGGTGGTCTGGTCCGGAGTTTTTTGCAGTCTCCAGACTGTTGTCAAGAAAGA
TAAAGATGATGTCGAGGGAGTTCTTTATGCACTGTATCCGGAATTCAAGAAGCATGTGAATAAGGCAACA
TTTGAGTTACTCGTCTCGATATCTTCAGCAATCACTCTTAACGATAAAAAGCTGGCAGGCATCTTCTGTT
CCCGATTCGGCATTCTGAGCCTTGTGGCTCTTATTCTGAGGGCTGAAGAGATTTATGTTAGCCGCACCGA
TGCCACGCTGTCGGAAGAAAATCGCCAGAAATGGAGGGAGTTCCTTGCCCAAGTGGCCAGCTGTTTAAAC
CGGACCATACAGAATCAAACTATTAGCGCCGCTATCGAAAGCGACGCCATCCAACCCTTGATGGATCATT
TCGAGCGCTTCAAGGACTTGAAGCTTGACGCCTTACTAGCCCTAATTACGGAGGCTCGCCACCAGATCGA
CTAAAGATCCACTAGTTCTAGTCGACCATGAAGATCAAGATCATTGCCCCGCCAGAGCGCAAGTACTCTG
TCTGGATCGGTGGCTCCATCCTGGCTTCGCTGTCCACCTTCCAGCAGATGTGGATCTCCAAGCAGGAGTA
CGACGAGTCCGGCCCCTCCATTGTGCACCGCAAGTGCTTCTAAGAAGGATCGCTTGTCTGGGCAAGAGGA
TCAGGATCGGGATGGTCTTGATTCTGCTGGAGGAGGAGGAGGAGAAGTCGAGGAAGCAGCAGCGAAAGTG
CAAGTGCGAGTGGTGGAAGTTTGGAGTGCAGCACAACAAAATCAACAACAACACCAACTACAAGATGAAA
AGAGCGGAACCACCTGCACACCATCATCACTATCATCATCGTTTTGGGCGCATGTTGTGTGGTTCCAGCG
TATTAATATAATTAATTTATTCCACATGAGATATGATATGATATACTATGTATTTTTTGTTTTTTTTTTA
TTTGTAAACCTTTAATATAACAAGAACTACAAAAAATGAAAATGAGCGAAAATGCATATTCTGCCATTCC
ACACACACACCAACAACACCCAACACACGCACACCCACAAGCTTACACACACACATTCGCGGCATGACAA
GGACATCAAGATAAAGAAGAACTTAAAGAAGATATTTCCCAAAGCGCAAAAAGAACACACACACATTGCA
AAACACAAACAACACACTAGCGTTTTGTACAATTCGTCAGCAACCTTATGTATTATTTTTTAATTATGAT
GTAATTATAAACAAAGTGAAACAAAAATATGAAAACAAAAAGGAAAATCAAATCTGTCTTCTCTTTCTCC
CGCTCTCCTCGCTCTCTGCTGCTAACCTCGCCCTCTCCTCTCTCATCTTTTTGTCTGTCTCTCTTCCACA
TTTTTGCCGGCCGGCAAAATAATAACCCACACACACTCACACTTGGCTGCAGTTTCGCGTGCGATATTCA
CACACATTCAAGCATACAAGCATACATACATATGTATTTTTTTTTTATTTGTACACTTTTCTAATTGCAT
GCGTATCGATTGATAAGTTTACGCCTGAAAATGTTAATTAAAATGTGAAAATGCAACTGAAAAACTGATG
AAATGAAACAACAACAAGCGAACAATTTGCTACATGTGTATTGTCTAACAACCGTTACTGCAACGGTTGC
TTCGGAAAAGGGTGAAGAGGAAGAGGGCACGAGGTCGACTAGA
